Addgene plasmid #142829: TFORF1697
Purpose: Lentiviral vector for overexpressing transcription factor ORFs with unique 24-bp barcodes. Barcodes facilitate identification of transcription factors in pooled screens.
Depositing lab: Feng Zhang. Depositing organization: Broad Institute. Publication: A transcription factor atlas of directed differentiation. Joung J, Ma S, Tay T, Geiger-Schuller KR, Kirchgatterer PC, Verdine VK, Guo B, Arias-Garcia MA, Allen WE, Singh A, Kuksenko O, Abudayyeh OO, Gootenberg JS, Fu Z, Macrae RK, Buenrostro JD, Regev A, Zhang F. Cell. 2023 Jan 5;186(1):209-229.e26. doi: 10.1016/j.cell.2022.11.026. PubMed 36608654.
Backbone
  Vector backbone: pLX_TRC317
  Backbone manufacturer: Broad Institute Genetic Perturbation Platform
  Backbone size w/o insert (bp): 8264
  Vector type: Mammalian Expression, Lentiviral
  Selectable markers: Puromycin
Growth in bacteria
  Bacterial resistance: Ampicillin, 100 μg/mL
  Growth temperature: 37°C
  Growth strain: NEB Stable
  Copy number: High Copy
Gene/Insert
  Gene/Insert name: E2F6
  Species: H. sapiens (human)
  Insert size (bp): 722
  Entrez Gene: E2F6 (a.k.a. E2F-6)
  Promoter: EF1a
  Cloning method: Unknown
  Sequencing primers: 5′ GGGTGGAGACTGAAGTTAGGCCAG; 3′ CACATAGCGTAAAAGGAGCAACATAG
Terms and licenses: Academic/Nonprofit Terms; Industry Terms: Not Available to Industry
Depositor comments: NM_001278277,NM_001278276,NM_001278278,ENST00000542100,ENST00000546212 . The transcription factor ORF portion of this plasmid was synthesized by Genewiz. Please test multiple small colonies in case of plasmid recombination. To make this collection available in a timely manner, a portion of this collection was not fully sequenced by Addgene. If an Addgene verified full plasmid sequence is not available, please contact us prior to placing an order to request the full sequence.
How to cite: TFORF1697 was a gift from Feng Zhang (Addgene plasmid # 142829 ; http://n2t.net/addgene:142829 ; RRID:Addgene_142829)
