[The description below was written by a language model from this plasmid's Addgene catalogue record and pLannotate feature annotations shown in this document.]
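Description:
TFORF1697 is a third-generation-style, self-inactivating lentiviral expression plasmid built on the pLX_TRC317 backbone and carrying a human E2F6 open reading frame, one member of a barcoded transcription factor ORF collection. In bacteria it is maintained through a high-copy ColE1/pUC-type origin with ampicillin resistance (AmpR). An f1 origin and remnants of a lac/lacZα cloning region flanked by T7 and T3 promoters are also present in the backbone. The sequenced record is 8,986 nt, consistent with the stated backbone and insert sizes.

The viral portion begins with an RSV promoter fused to a truncated HIV-1 5' LTR, which drives production of the genomic RNA in packaging cells, followed by the Ψ packaging signal, a gag fragment and the RRE for Rev-dependent nuclear export. It ends with a ΔU3 3' LTR that inactivates LTR promoter activity after integration, followed by an SV40 poly(A) signal. Between the LTRs are two expression units. An SV40 early promoter drives puromycin N-acetyltransferase for selection of transduced mammalian cells. After a cPPT/CTS element, which aids nuclear import of the viral genome, the constitutive EF-1α promoter drives the E2F6 ORF, with a WPRE downstream to enhance transcript stability and expression. E2F6 is an E2F family member that lacks transactivation and pocket-protein binding domains and acts as an inhibitor of E2F-dependent transcription. The depositor lists several transcript isoforms corresponding to this ORF.

According to the record, each construct in the collection carries a unique 24-bp barcode, which is not annotated in the feature table. The barcode allows the overexpressed factor to be identified in pooled screens, such as directed differentiation studies.
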