Features (pLannotate 1.2.2; 31 found; start..end, strand, type, name):
      5..231     +  promoter       RSV promoter: Rous sarcoma virus enhancer/promoter
    232..412     +  LTR            5' LTR (truncated): truncated 5' long terminal repeat (LTR) from HIV-1
    459..584     +  misc_feature   HIV-1 Ψ: packaging signal of human immunodeficiency virus type 1
    568..931     +  CDS            HIV-1 gag (fragment): gag protein from human immunodeficiency virus 1; gag
   1077..1310    +  misc_feature   RRE: The Rev response element (RRE) of HIV-1 allows for Rev-dependent mRNA export from the nucleus to the cytoplasm.
   1687..1713    +  CDS            Rev (fragment): human immunodeficiency virus 1 (HIV-1) Rev protein; rev; enhances nuclear export of unspliced and incompletely spliced viral mRNAs
   1720..1743    +  promoter       SV40 promoter (fragment): SV40 early promoter
   1744..1815    +  promoter       SV40 promoter (fragment): SV40 enhancer and early promoter
   1839..1974    +  rep_origin     SV40 ori: SV40 origin of replication
   2020..2616    +  CDS            PuroR (fragment): puromycin N-acetyltransferase; pac from Streptomyces; confers resistance to puromycin
   2665..2782    +  misc_feature   cPPT/CTS: central polypurine tract and central termination sequence of HIV-1
   2847..2913    +  CDS            small t antigen (fragment): SV40 (simian virus 40) small t antigen
   2920..4098    +  promoter       EF-1α promoter: strong constitutive promoter for human elongation factor EF-1α
   4115..4732    +  CDS            E2F6 (fragment): E2F6_HUMAN - Experimental evidence at protein level: Swiss-Prot protein existence level 1. Inhibitor of E2F-dependent transcription (PubMed:9689056, PubMed:9704927, PubMed:9501179). Binds DNA cooperatively with DP proteins through the E2 recognition site, 5'-TTTC[CG]CGC-3' (PubMed:9501179). Has a preference for the 5'-TTTCCCGC-3' E2F recognition site (PubMed:9501179). E2F6 lacks the transcriptional activation and pocket protein binding domains (PubMed:9704927, PubMed:9501179). Appears to regulate a subset of E2F-dependent genes whose products are required for entry into the cell cycle but not
   4748..4801    +  promoter       U6 promoter (fragment): RNA polymerase III promoter for human U6 snRNA
   4843..5431    +  misc_feature   WPRE: woodchuck hepatitis virus posttranscriptional regulatory element
   5482..5501    +  misc_feature   cPPT/CTS (fragment): central polypurine tract and central termination sequence of HIV-1
   5503..5736    +  LTR            3' LTR (ΔU3): self-inactivating 3' long terminal repeat (LTR) from HIV-1
   5814..5935    +  polyA_signal   SV40 poly(A) signal: SV40 polyadenylation signal
   5975..6110    +  rep_origin     SV40 ori: SV40 origin of replication
   6131..6149    -  promoter       T7 promoter: promoter for bacteriophage T7 RNA polymerase
   6157..6312    +  CDS            lacZα (fragment): LacZα fragment of β-galactosidase; lacZ fragment
   6317..6745    +  rep_origin     f1 ori (sequence partly withheld): f1 bacteriophage origin of replication; arrow indicates direction of (+) strand synthesis
   6798..6902    +  promoter       AmpR promoter: bla
   6903..7763    +  CDS            AmpR: β-lactamase; bla; confers resistance to ampicillin, carbenicillin, and related antibiotics
   7934..8522    +  rep_origin     ori: high-copy-number ColE1/pMB1/pBR322/pUC origin of replication
   8705..8797    +  CDS            lacI (fragment): lac repressor; lacI; The lac repressor binds to the lac operator to inhibit transcription in E. coli. This inhibition can be relieved by adding lactose or isopropyl-β-D-thiogalactopyranoside (IPTG).
   8810..8831    +  protein_bind   CAP binding site: CAP binding activates transcription in the presence of cAMP. E. coli catabolite activator protein
   8846..8876    +  promoter       lac promoter: promoter for the E. coli lac operon
   8884..8900    +  protein_bind   lac operator: The lac repressor binds to the lac operator to inhibit transcription in E. coli. This inhibition can be relieved by adding lactose or isopropyl-β-D-thiogalactopyranoside (IPTG). lac repressor encoded by lacI
   8945..8963    +  promoter       T3 promoter: promoter for bacteriophage T3 RNA polymerase
>Addgene plasmid #142829 | TFORF1697 | addgene full sequence | sequence record 396023 | Addgene NGS Result
TTAATGTAGTCTTATGCAATACTCTTGTAGTCTTGCAACATGGTAACGATGAGTTAGCAACATGCCTTAC
AAGGAGAGAAAAAGCACCGTGCATGCCGATTGGTGGAAGTAAGGTGGTACGATCGTGCCTTATTAGGAAG
GCAACAGACGGGTCTGACATGGATTGGACGAACCACTGAATTGCCGCATTGCAGAGATATTGTATTTAAG
TGCCTAGCTCGATACATAAACGGGTCTCTCTGGTTAGACCAGATCTGAGCCTGGGAGCTCTCTGGCTAAC
TAGGGAACCCACTGCTTAAGCCTCAATAAAGCTTGCCTTGAGTGCTTCAAGTAGTGTGTGCCCGTCTGTT
GTGTGACTCTGGTAACTAGAGATCCCTCAGACCCTTTTAGTCAGTGTGGAAAATCTCTAGCAGTGGCGCC
CGAACAGGGACTTGAAAGCGAAAGGGAAACCAGAGGAGCTCTCTCGACGCAGGACTCGGCTTGCTGAAGC
GCGCACGGCAAGAGGCGAGGGGCGGCGACTGGTGAGTACGCCAAAAATTTTGACTAGCGGAGGCTAGAAG
GAGAGAGATGGGTGCGAGAGCGTCAGTATTAAGCGGGGGAGAATTAGATCGCGATGGGAAAAAATTCGGT
TAAGGCCAGGGGGAAAGAAAAAATATAAATTAAAACATATAGTATGGGCAAGCAGGGAGCTAGAACGATT
CGCAGTTAATCCTGGCCTGTTAGAAACATCAGAAGGCTGTAGACAAATACTGGGACAGCTACAACCATCC
CTTCAGACAGGATCAGAAGAACTTAGATCATTATATAATACAGTAGCAACCCTCTATTGTGTGCATCAAA
GGATAGAGATAAAAGACACCAAGGAAGCTTTAGACAAGATAGAGGAAGAGCAAAACAAAAGTAAGACCAC
CGCACAGCAAGCGGCCGCTGATCTTCAGACCTGGAGGAGGAGATATGAGGGACAATTGGAGAAGTGAATT
ATATAAATATAAAGTAGTAAAAATTGAACCATTAGGAGTAGCACCCACCAAGGCAAAGAGAAGAGTGGTG
CAGAGAGAAAAAAGAGCAGTGGGAATAGGAGCTTTGTTCCTTGGGTTCTTGGGAGCAGCAGGAAGCACTA
TGGGCGCAGCGTCAATGACGCTGACGGTACAGGCCAGACAATTATTGTCTGGTATAGTGCAGCAGCAGAA
CAATTTGCTGAGGGCTATTGAGGCGCAACAGCATCTGTTGCAACTCACAGTCTGGGGCATCAAGCAGCTC
CAGGCAAGAATCCTGGCTGTGGAAAGATACCTAAAGGATCAACAGCTCCTGGGGATTTGGGGTTGCTCTG
GAAAACTCATTTGCACCACTGCTGTGCCTTGGAATGCTAGTTGGAGTAATAAATCTCTGGAACAGATTTG
GAATCACACGACCTGGATGGAGTGGGACAGAGAAATTAACAATTACACAAGCTTAATACACTCCTTAATT
GAAGAATCGCAAAACCAGCAAGAAAAGAATGAACAAGAATTATTGGAATTAGATAAATGGGCAAGTTTGT
GGAATTGGTTTAACATAACAAATTGGCTGTGGTATATAAAATTATTCATAATGATAGTAGGAGGCTTGGT
AGGTTTAAGAATAGTTTTTGCTGTACTTTCTATAGTGAATAGAGTTAGGCAGGGATATTCACCATTATCG
TTTCAGACCCACCTCCCAACCCCGAGGGGACCCATGCATTGCATCTCAATTAGTCAGCAACCAGGTGTGG
AAAGTCCCCAGGCTCCCCAGCAGGCAGAAGTATGCAAAGCATGCGTCTCAATTAGTCAGCAACCATAGTC
CCGCCCCTAACTCCGCCCATCCCGCCCCTAACTCCGCCCAGTTCCGCCCATTCTCCGCCCCATGGCTGAC
TAATTTTTTTTATTTATGCAGAGGCCGAGGCCGCCTCGGCCTCTGAGCTATTCCAGAAGTAGTGAGGAGG
CTTTTTTGGAGGCCTAGGCTTTTGCAAAAAGCTTTCTAGAGGTACCACCGGAGCTTACCATGACCGAGTA
CAAGCCCACGGTGCGCCTCGCCACCCGCGACGACGTCCCCAGGGCCGTACGCACCCTCGCCGCCGCGTTC
GCCGACTACCCCGCCACGCGCCACACCGTCGATCCGGACCGCCACATCGAGCGGGTCACCGAGCTGCAAG
AACTCTTCCTCACGCGCGTCGGGCTCGACATCGGCAAGGTGTGGGTCGCGGACGACGGCGCCGCCGTGGC
GGTCTGGACCACGCCGGAGAGCGTCGAAGCGGGGGCGGTGTTCGCCGAGATCGGCCCGCGCATGGCCGAG
TTGAGCGGTTCCCGGCTGGCCGCGCAGCAACAGATGGAAGGCCTCCTGGCGCCGCACCGGCCCAAGGAGC
CCGCGTGGTTCCTGGCCACCGTCGGCGTCTCGCCCGACCACCAGGGCAAGGGTCTGGGCAGCGCCGTCGT
GCTCCCCGGAGTGGAGGCGGCCGAGCGCGCCGGGGTGCCCGCCTTCCTGGAGACCTCCGCGCCCCGCAAC
CTCCCCTTCTACGAGCGGCTCGGCTTCACCGTCACCGCCGACGTCGAGGTGCCCGAAGGACCGCGCACCT
GGTGCATGACCCGCAAGCCCGGTGCCAGTTAACGAATTCTAGATCTTGAGACAAATGGCAGTATTCATCC
ACAATTTTAAAAGAAAAGGGGGGATTGGGGGGTACAGTGCAGGGGAAAGAATAGTAGACATAATAGCAAC
AGACATACAAACTAAAGAATTACAAAAACAAATTACAAAAATTCAAAATTTTCGGGTTTATTACAGGGAC
AGCAGAGATCCACTTTGGCGCCGGCTCGAGGCCTGCAGGTGCAAAGATGGATAAAGTTTTAAACAGAGAG
GAATCTTTGCAGCTAATGGACCTTCTAGGTCTTGAAAGGAGTGGGAATTGGCTCCGGTGCCCGTCAGTGG
GCAGAGCGCACATCGCCCACAGTCCCCGAGAAGTTGGGGGGAGGGGTCGGCAATTGAACCGGTGCCTAGA
GAAGGTGGCGCGGGGTAAACTGGGAAAGTGATGTCGTGTACTGGCTCCGCCTTTTTCCCGAGGGTGGGGG
AGAACCGTATATAAGTGCAGTAGTCGCCGTGAACGTTCTTTTTCGCAACGGGTTTGCCGCCAGAACACAG
GTAAGTGCCGTGTGTGGTTCCCGCGGGCCTGGCCTCTTTACGGGTTATGGCCCTTGCGTGCCTTGAATTA
CTTCCACCTGGCTGCAGTACGTGATTCTTGATCCCGAGCTTCGGGTTGGAAGTGGGTGGGAGAGTTCGAG
GCCTTGCGCTTAAGGAGCCCCTTCGCCTCGTGCTTGAGTTGAGGCCTGGCCTGGGCGCTGGGGCCGCCGC
GTGCGAATCTGGTGGCACCTTCGCGCCTGTCTCGCTGCTTTCGATAAGTCTCTAGCCATTTAAAATTTTT
GATGACCTGCTGCGACGCTTTTTTTCTGGCAAGATAGTCTTGTAAATGCGGGCCAAGATCTGCACACTGG
TATTTCGGTTTTTGGGGCCGCGGGCGGCGACGGGGCCCGTGCGTCCCAGCGCACATGTTCGGCGAGGCGG
GGCCTGCGAGCGCGGCCACCGAGAATCGGACGGGGGTAGTCTCAAGCTGGCCGGCCTGCTCTGGTGCCTG
GCCTCGCGCCGCCGTGTATCGCCCCGCCCTGGGCGGCAAGGCTGGCCCGGTCGGCACCAGTTGCGTGAGC
GGAAAGATGGCCGCTTCCCGGCCCTGCTGCAGGGAGCTCAAAATGGAGGACGCGGCGCTCGGGAGAGCGG
GCGGGTGAGTCACCCACACAAAGGAAAAGGGCCTTTCCGTCCTCAGCCGTCGCTTCATGTGACTCCACGG
AGTACCGGGCGCCGTCCAGGCACCTCGATTAGTTCTCGAGCTTTTGGAGTACGTCGTCTTTAGGTTGGGG
GGAGGGGTTTTATGCGATGGAGTTTCCCCACACTGAGTGGGTGGAGACTGAAGTTAGGCCAGCTTGGCAC
TTGATGTAATTCTCCTTGGAATTTGCCCTTTTTGAGTTTGGATCTTGGTTCATTCTCAAGCCTCAGACAG
TGGTTCAAAGTTTTTTTCTTCCATTTCAGGTGTCGTGAGGCTAGCACCGCCACCATGGATCTTGTCAGAT
CTGCTCCCGGGGGTATTCTTGACTTAAACAAGGTTGCAACGAAACTGGGAGTCCGAAAGCGGAGAGTGTA
TGACATCACCAATGTCTTAGATGGAATCGACCTCGTTGAAAAGAAATCCAAGAACCATATTAGATGGATA
GGATCTGATCTTAGCAATTTTGGAGCAGTTCCCCAACAAAAGAAGCTACAGGAGGAACTTTCTGACTTAT
CAGCAATGGAAGATGCTTTGGATGAGTTAATTAAGGATTGTGCTCAGCAGCTGTTTGAGTTAACAGATGA
CAAAGAAAATGAAAGACTAGCATATGTGACCTATCAAGACATTCATAGCATTCAGGCCTTCCATGAACAG
ATCGTCATTGCAGTTAAAGCTCCAGCAGAAACCAGATTGGATGTTCCAGCTCCCAGAGAAGACTCTATCA
CAGTGCACATAAGGAGCACCAACGGACCTATCGATGTCTATTTGTGTGAAGTGGAGCAGGGTCAGACCAG
TAACAAAAGGTCTGAAGGTGTCGGGACCTCTTCATCTGAGAGCACTCATCCAGAAGGCCCTGAGGAAGAA
GAAAATCCTCAGCAAAGTGAAGAATTGCTTGAAGTAAGCAACTAGTAATGAACTAGTCCGTAACTTGAAA
GTATTTCGATTTCTTGGCTTTATATATCTTGTGGAAAGGACGAGGTACTTATCGTGATCGGTAAATGACG
CGTTAAGTCGACAATCAACCTCTGGATTACAAAATTTGTGAAAGATTGACTGGTATTCTTAACTATGTTG
CTCCTTTTACGCTATGTGGATACGCTGCTTTAATGCCTTTGTATCATGCTATTGCTTCCCGTATGGCTTT
CATTTTCTCCTCCTTGTATAAATCCTGGTTGCTGTCTCTTTATGAGGAGTTGTGGCCCGTTGTCAGGCAA
CGTGGCGTGGTGTGCACTGTGTTTGCTGACGCAACCCCCACTGGTTGGGGCATTGCCACCACCTGTCAGC
TCCTTTCCGGGACTTTCGCTTTCCCCCTCCCTATTGCCACGGCGGAACTCATCGCCGCCTGCCTTGCCCG
CTGCTGGACAGGGGCTCGGCTGTTGGGCACTGACAATTCCGTGGTGTTGTCGGGGAAATCATCGTCCTTT
CCTTGGCTGCTCGCCTGTGTTGCCACCTGGATTCTGCGCGGGACGTCCTTCTGCTACGTCCCTTCGGCCC
TCAATCCAGCGGACCTTCCTTCCCGCGGCCTGCTGCCGGCTCTGCGGCCTCTTCCGCGTCTTCGCCTTCG
CCCTCAGACGAGTCGGATCTCCCTTTGGGCCGCCTCCCCGCGTCGACTTTAAGACCAATGACTTACAAGG
CAGCTGTAGATCTTAGCCACTTTTTAAAAGAAAAGGGGGGACTGGAAGGGCTAATTCACTCCCAACGAAG
ACAAGATCTGCTTTTTGCTTGTACTGGGTCTCTCTGGTTAGACCAGATCTGAGCCTGGGAGCTCTCTGGC
TAACTAGGGAACCCACTGCTTAAGCCTCAATAAAGCTTGCCTTGAGTGCTTCAAGTAGTGTGTGCCCGTC
TGTTGTGTGACTCTGGTAACTAGAGATCCCTCAGACCCTTTTAGTCAGTGTGGAAAATCTCTAGCAGTAC
GTATAGTAGTTCATGTCATCTTATTATTCAGTATTTATAACTTGCAAAGAAATGAATATCAGAGAGTGAG
AGGAACTTGTTTATTGCAGCTTATAATGGTTACAAATAAAGCAATAGCATCACAAATTTCACAAATAAAG
CATTTTTTTCACTGCATTCTAGTTGTGGTTTGTCCAAACTCATCAATGTATCTTATCATGTCTGGCTCTA
GCTATCCCGCCCCTAACTCCGCCCATCCCGCCCCTAACTCCGCCCAGTTCCGCCCATTCTCCGCCCCATG
GCTGACTAATTTTTTTTATTTATGCAGAGGCCGAGGCCGCCTCGGCCTCTGAGCTATTCCAGAAGTAGTG
AGGAGGCTTTTTTGGAGGCCTAGGGACGTACCCAATTCGCCCTATAGTGAGTCGTATTACGCGCGCTCAC
TGGCCGTCGTTTTACAACGTCGTGACTGGGAAAACCCTGGCGTTACCCAACTTAATCGCCTTGCAGCACA
TCCCCCTTTCGCCAGCTGGCGTAATAGCGAAGAGGCCCGCACCGATCGCCCTTCCCAACAGTTGCGCAGC
CTGAATGGCGAATGGG
[124 nt withheld, positions 6317-6440]
C
[91 nt withheld, positions 6442-6532]
A
[49 nt withheld, positions 6534-6582]
CCTTTGACGTTGGAGTCCACGTTCTTT
[37 nt withheld, positions 6610-6646]
ACCCTATCTCGGTCTATTCTTTTGATTTATAAGGGATTTTGCCGATTTCGGCCTATTGGTTAAAAAATGA
GCTGATTTAACAAAAATTTAACGCGAATTTTAACAAAATATTAACGCTTACAATTTAGGTGGCACTTTTC
GGGGAAATGTGCGCGGAACCCCTATTTGTTTATTTTTCTAAATACATTCAAATATGTATCCGCTCATGAG
ACAATAACCCTGATAAATGCTTCAATAATATTGAAAAAGGAAGAGTATGAGTATTCAACATTTCCGTGTC
GCCCTTATTCCCTTTTTTGCGGCATTTTGCCTTCCTGTTTTTGCTCACCCAGAAACGCTGGTGAAAGTAA
AAGATGCTGAAGATCAGTTGGGTGCACGAGTGGGTTACATCGAACTGGATCTCAACAGCGGTAAGATCCT
TGAGAGTTTTCGCCCCGAAGAACGTTTTCCAATGATGAGCACTTTTAAAGTTCTGCTATGTGGCGCGGTA
TTATCCCGTATTGACGCCGGGCAAGAGCAACTCGGTCGCCGCATACACTATTCTCAGAATGACTTGGTTG
AGTACTCACCAGTCACAGAAAAGCATCTTACGGATGGCATGACAGTAAGAGAATTATGCAGTGCTGCCAT
AACCATGAGTGATAACACTGCGGCCAACTTACTTCTGACAACGATCGGAGGACCGAAGGAGCTAACCGCT
TTTTTGCACAACATGGGGGATCATGTAACTCGCCTTGATCGTTGGGAACCGGAGCTGAATGAAGCCATAC
CAAACGACGAGCGTGACACCACGATGCCTGTAGCAATGGCAACAACGTTGCGCAAACTATTAACTGGCGA
ACTACTTACTCTAGCTTCCCGGCAACAATTAATAGACTGGATGGAGGCGGATAAAGTTGCAGGACCACTT
CTGCGCTCGGCCCTTCCGGCTGGCTGGTTTATTGCTGATAAATCTGGAGCCGGTGAGCGTGGGTCTCGCG
GTATCATTGCAGCACTGGGGCCAGATGGTAAGCCCTCCCGTATCGTAGTTATCTACACGACGGGGAGTCA
GGCAACTATGGATGAACGAAATAGACAGATCGCTGAGATAGGTGCCTCACTGATTAAGCATTGGTAACTG
TCAGACCAAGTTTACTCATATATACTTTAGATTGATTTAAAACTTCATTTTTAATTTAAAAGGATCTAGG
TGAAGATCCTTTTTGATAATCTCATGACCAAAATCCCTTAACGTGAGTTTTCGTTCCACTGAGCGTCAGA
CCCCGTAGAAAAGATCAAAGGATCTTCTTGAGATCCTTTTTTTCTGCGCGTAATCTGCTGCTTGCAAACA
AAAAAACCACCGCTACCAGCGGTGGTTTGTTTGCCGGATCAAGAGCTACCAACTCTTTTTCCGAAGGTAA
CTGGCTTCAGCAGAGCGCAGATACCAAATACTGTTCTTCTAGTGTAGCCGTAGTTAGGCCACCACTTCAA
GAACTCTGTAGCACCGCCTACATACCTCGCTCTGCTAATCCTGTTACCAGTGGCTGCTGCCAGTGGCGAT
AAGTCGTGTCTTACCGGGTTGGACTCAAGACGATAGTTACCGGATAAGGCGCAGCGGTCGGGCTGAACGG
GGGGTTCGTGCACACAGCCCAGCTTGGAGCGAACGACCTACACCGAACTGAGATACCTACAGCGTGAGCT
ATGAGAAAGCGCCACGCTTCCCGAAGGGAGAAAGGCGGACAGGTATCCGGTAAGCGGCAGGGTCGGAACA
GGAGAGCGCACGAGGGAGCTTCCAGGGGGAAACGCCTGGTATCTTTATAGTCCTGTCGGGTTTCGCCACC
TCTGACTTGAGCGTCGATTTTTGTGATGCTCGTCAGGGGGGCGGAGCCTATGGAAAAACGCCAGCAACGC
GGCCTTTTTACGGTTCCTGGCCTTTTGCTGGCCTTTTGCTCACATGTTCTTTCCTGCGTTATCCCCTGAT
TCTGTGGATAACCGTATTACCGCCTTTGAGTGAGCTGATACCGCTCGCCGCAGCCGAACGACCGAGCGCA
GCGAGTCAGTGAGCGAGGAAGCGGAAGAGCGCCCAATACGCAAACCGCCTCTCCCCGCGCGTTGGCCGAT
TCATTAATGCAGCTGGCACGACAGGTTTCCCGACTGGAAAGCGGGCAGTGAGCGCAACGCAATTAATGTG
AGTTAGCTCACTCATTAGGCACCCCAGGCTTTACACTTTATGCTTCCGGCTCGTATGTTGTGTGGAATTG
TGAGCGGATAACAATTTCACACAGGAAACAGCTATGACCATGATTACGCCAAGCGCGCAATTAACCCTCA
CTAAAGGGAACAAAAGCTGGAGCTGCAAGC
