>Addgene plasmid #142829 | TFORF1697 | depositor partial sequence | sequence record 280625 | Insert
ACCGCCACCATGGATCTTGTCAGATCTGCTCCCGGGGGTATTCTTGACTTAAACAAGGTTGCAACGAAAC
TGGGAGTCCGAAAGCGGAGAGTGTATGACATCACCAATGTCTTAGATGGAATCGACCTCGTTGAAAAGAA
ATCCAAGAACCATATTAGATGGATAGGATCTGATCTTAGCAATTTTGGAGCAGTTCCCCAACAAAAGAAG
CTACAGGAGGAACTTTCTGACTTATCAGCAATGGAAGATGCTTTGGATGAGTTAATTAAGGATTGTGCTC
AGCAGCTGTTTGAGTTAACAGATGACAAAGAAAATGAAAGACTAGCATATGTGACCTATCAAGACATTCA
TAGCATTCAGGCCTTCCATGAACAGATCGTCATTGCAGTTAAAGCTCCAGCAGAAACCAGATTGGATGTT
CCAGCTCCCAGAGAAGACTCTATCACAGTGCACATAAGGAGCACCAACGGACCTATCGATGTCTATTTGT
GTGAAGTGGAGCAGGGTCAGACCAGTAACAAAAGGTCTGAAGGTGTCGGGACCTCTTCATCTGAGAGCAC
TCATCCAGAAGGCCCTGAGGAAGAAGAAAATCCTCAGCAAAGTGAAGAATTGCTTGAAGTAAGCAACTAG
TAATGAACTAGTCCGTAACTTGAAAGTATTTCGATTTCTTGGCTTTATATATCTTGTGGAAAGGACGAGG
TACTTATCGTGATCGGTAAATG
