>Addgene plasmid #142829 | TFORF1697 | depositor partial sequence | sequence record 280626 | Barcode
GGTACTTATCGTGATCGGTAAATG
